Addgene plasmid #42382: GUADA
Purpose: Bacterial expression for structure determination; may not be full ORF
Depositing lab: Nicola Burgess-Brown. Depositing organization: University of Oxford.
Backbone
  Vector backbone: pNIC28-Bsa4
  Backbone manufacturer: SGC
  Vector type: Bacterial Expression
Growth in bacteria
  Bacterial resistance: Kanamycin, 50 μg/mL
  Growth temperature: 37°C
  Growth strain: Mach1 ;
  Copy number: High Copy
Gene/Insert
  Gene/Insert name: GUADA (alt names: GDA___; gi|31566380; PDB:2UZ9)
  Species: H. sapiens (human)
  Insert size (bp): 1459
  Mutation: See Comments
  GenBank ID: GDA___ gi|31566380
  Entrez Gene: GDA (a.k.a. CYPIN, GAH, GUANASE, NEDASIN)
  Tag / fusion protein: His6-TEV (N terminal on insert)
  Cloning method: Ligation Independent Cloning
  Sequencing primers: 5′ T7; 3′ T7-term
Terms and licenses: Academic/Nonprofit Terms; Industry Terms: Not Available to Industry
Depositor comments: http://www.thesgc.org/structures/2UZ9/ Use BL21(DE3)-R3-pRARE2 strain for expression.
How to cite: GUADA was a gift from Nicola Burgess-Brown (Addgene plasmid # 42382 ; http://n2t.net/addgene:42382 ; RRID:Addgene_42382)
