[The description below was written by a language model from this plasmid's Addgene catalogue record.]
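Description:
GUADA is a bacterial expression plasmid built on the pNIC28-Bsa4 backbone from the Structural Genomics Consortium, carrying a human GDA insert of about 1.46 kb. GDA encodes guanine deaminase, also known as cypin, guanase or nedasin. The plasmid is recorded as high copy and is selected with kanamycin. The specific origin of replication is not given, and no feature table accompanies the record, so individual backbone elements cannot be confirmed beyond the catalogue fields.

The insert was introduced by ligation-independent cloning and is fused at its N terminus to a hexahistidine tag followed by a TEV protease site. This arrangement allows the recombinant protein to be captured by immobilised metal affinity chromatography, after which the tag can be cleaved off by TEV protease. The promoter is not explicitly stated, but the listed sequencing primers (T7 and T7 terminator) and the depositor's recommendation of a DE3 lysogen expression host carrying a rare-codon supplement plasmid are consistent with a T7 polymerase-driven expression cassette.

The stated purpose is protein production for structure determination, and the record links the construct to a deposited crystal structure of the human enzyme. It cautions that the insert may not be the full open reading frame, as is common for constructs whose boundaries were optimised for crystallisation. The mutation field only refers to the depositor comments, which list no specific changes, so the exact boundaries and any sequence differences from the reference should be checked against the sequence itself.
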