>Addgene plasmid #42382 | GUADA | depositor partial sequence | sequence record 57215 | GUADA sequence 1459 bps
CATATGCACCATCATCATCATCATTCTTCTGGTGTAGATCTGGGTACCGAGAACCTGTACTTCCAATCCA
TGTGTGCCGCTCAGATGCCGCCCCTGGCGCACATCTTCCGAGGGACGTTCGTCCACTCCACCTGGACCTG
CCCCATGGAGGTGCTGCGGGATCACCTCCTCGGCGTGAGCGACAGCGGCAAAATAGTGTTTTTAGAAGAA
GCATCTCAACAGGAAAAACTGGCCAAAGAATGGTGCTTCAAGCCGTGTGAAATAAGAGAACTGAGCCACC
ATGAGTTCTTCATGCCTGGGCTGGTTGATACACACATCCATGCCTCTCAGTATTCCTTTGCTGGAAGTAG
CATAGACCTGCCACTCTTGGAGTGGCTGACCAAGTACACATTTCCTGCAGAACACAGATTCCAGAACATC
GACTTTGCAGAAGAAGTATATACCAGAGTTGTCAGGAGAACACTAAAGAATGGAACAACCACAGCTTGTT
ACTTTGCAACAATTCACACTGACTCATCTCTGCTCCTTGCCGACATTACAGATAAATTTGGACAGCGGGC
ATTTGTGGGCAAAGTTTGCATGGATTTGAATGACACTTTTCCAGAATACAAGGAGACCACTGAGGAATCG
ATCAAGGAAACTGAGAGATTTGTGTCAGAAATGCTCCAAAAGAACTATTCTAGAGTGAAGCCCATAGTGA
CACCACGTTTTTCCCTCTCCTGCTCTGAGACTTTGATGGGTGAACTGGGCAACATTGCTAAAACCCGTGA
TTTGCACATTCAGAGCCATATAAGTGAAAATCGTGATGAAGTTGAAGCTGTGAAAAACTTATACCCCAGT
TATAAAAACTACACATCTGTGTATGATAAAAACAATCTTTTGACAAATAAGACAGTGATGGCACACGGCT
GCTACCTCTCTGCAGAAGAACTGAACGTATTCCATGAACGAGGAGCATCCATCGCACACTGTCCCAATTC
TAATTTATCGCTCAGCAGTGGATTTCTAAATGTGCTAGAAGTCCTGAAACATGAAGTCAAGATAGGGCTG
GGTACAGACGTGGCTGGTGGCTATTCATATTCCATGCTTGATGCAATCAGAAGAGCAGTGATGGTTTCCA
ATATCCTTTTAATTAATAAGGTAAATGAGAAAAGCCTCACCCTCAAAGAAGTCTTCAGACTAGCTACTCT
TGGAGGAAGCCAAGCCCTGGGGCTGGATGGTGAGATTGGAAACTTTGAAGTGGGCAAGGAATTTGATGCC
ATCCTGATCAACCCCAAAGCATCCGACTCTCCCATTGACCTGTTTTATGGGGACTTTTTTGGTGATATTT
CTGAGGCTGTTATCCAGAAGTTCCTCTATCTAGGAGATGATCGAAATATTGAAGAGGTTTATGTGGGCGG
AAAGCAGGTGGTTCCGTTTTCCAGCTCAGTGTAACAGTAAAGGTGGATACGGATCCGAA
