>Addgene plasmid #42382 | GUADA | addgene partial sequence | sequence record 59428 | T7 5'-TAATACGACTCACTATAGGG-3'
ATTCCCTCTAGAAATAATTTTGTTTAACTTTAAGAAGGAGATATACATATGCACCATCATCATCATCATT
CTTCTGGTGTAGATCTGGGTACCGAGAACCTGTACTTCCAATCCATGTGTGCCGCTCAGATGCCGCCCCT
GGCGCACATCTTCCGAGGGACGTTCGTCCACTCCACCTGGACCTGCCCCATGGAGGTGCTGCGGGATCAC
CTCCTCGGCGTGAGCGACAGCGGCAAAATAGTGTTTTTAGAAGAAGCATCTCAACAGGAAAAACTGGCCA
AAGAATGGTGCTTCAAGCCGTGTGAAATAAGAGAACTGAGCCACCATGAGTTCTTCATGCCTGGGCTGGT
TGATACACACATCCATGCCTCTCAGTATTCCTTTGCTGGAAGTAGCATAGACCTGCCACTCTTGGAGTGG
CTGACCAAGTACACATTTCCTGCAGAACACAGATTCCAGAACATCGACTTTGCAGAAGAAGTATATACCA
GAGTTGTCAGGAGAACACTAAAGAATGGAACAACCACAGCTTGTTACTTTGCAACAATTCACACTGACTC
ATCTCTGCTCCTTGCCGACATTACAGATAAATTTGGACAGCGGGCATTTGTGGGCAAAGTTTGCATGGAT
TTGAATGACACTTTTCCAGAATACAAGGAGACCACTGAGGAATCGATCAAGGAAACTGAGAGATTTGTGT
CAGAAATGCTCCAAAAGAACTATTCTAGAGTGAAGCCCATAGTGACACCACGTTTTTCCCTCTCCTGCTC
TGAGACTTTGATGGGTGAACTGGGCAACATTGCTAAAACCCGTGATTTGCACATTCAGAGCCATATAAGT
GAAAATCGTGATGAAGTTGAAGCTGTGAAAAACTTATACCCCAGTTATAAAAACTACACATCTGTGTATG
ATAAAAACAATCT
